Addgene plasmid #211268: pBiT3.1-C_ARPC1B:1-372
Purpose: Mammalian expression of full-length human ARPC1B. C-terminal HiBiT tag.
Depositing lab: Cheryl Arrowsmith. Publication: A Target Class Ligandability Evaluation of WD40 Repeat-Containing Proteins. Ackloo S, Li F, Szewczyk M, Seitova A, Loppnau P, Zeng H, Xu J, Ahmad S, Arnautova YA, Baghaie AJ, Beldar S, Bolotokova A, Centrella PA, Chau I, Clark MA, Cuozzo JW, Dehghani-Tafti S, Disch JS, Dong A, Dumas A, Feng JA, Ghiabi P, Gibson E, Gilmer J, Goldman B, Green SR, Guie MA, Guilinger JP, Harms N, Herasymenko O, Houliston S, Hutchinson A, Kearnes S, Keefe AD, Kimani SW, Kramer T, Kutera M, Kwak HA, Lento C, Li Y, Liu J, Loup J, Machado RAC, Mulhern CJ, Perveen S, Righetto GL, Riley P, Shrestha S, Sigel EA, Silva M, Sintchak MD, Slakman BL, Taylor RD, Thompson J, Torng W, Underkoffler C, von Rechenberg M, Walsh RT, Watson I, Wilson DJ, Wolf E, Yadav M, Yazdi AK, Zhang J, Zhang Y, Santhakumar V, Edwards AM, Barsyte-Lovejoy D, Schapira M, Brown PJ, Halabelian L, Arrowsmith CH. J Med Chem. 2025 Jan 23;68(2):1092-1112. doi: 10.1021/acs.jmedchem.4c02010. Epub 2024 Nov 4. PubMed 39495097.
Backbone
  Vector backbone: pBiT3.1-C
  Backbone manufacturer: Promega
  Vector type: Mammalian Expression
  Selectable markers: Neomycin (select with G418)
Growth in bacteria
  Bacterial resistance: Kanamycin, 50 μg/mL
  Growth temperature: 37°C
  Growth strain: DH5alpha
  Copy number: High Copy
Gene/Insert
  Gene/Insert name: ARPC1B:M1-K372
  Species: H. sapiens (human)
  Insert size (bp): 1116
  Mutation: wild type
  Entrez Gene: ARPC1B (a.k.a. ARC41, IMD71, PLTEID, p40-ARC, p41-ARC)
  Promoter: CMV
  Tag / fusion protein: GSSGGSSGVSGWRLFKKIS (C terminal on insert)
  Cloning method: Ligation Independent Cloning
  Sequencing primers: 5′ T7; 3′ TTGCTCAGCGGTGGCAGCAG
Resource information
  A portion of this plasmid was derived from a plasmid made by: Mammalian Gene Collection (BC007555.1)
Terms and licenses: Academic/Nonprofit Terms; Industry Terms: Not Available to Industry
Depositor comments: 5' Cloning Site: EcoR1 (not destroyed), 3' Cloning Site: Xho1 (not destroyed).
How to cite: pBiT3.1-C_ARPC1B:1-372 was a gift from Cheryl Arrowsmith (Addgene plasmid # 211268 ; http://n2t.net/addgene:211268 ; RRID:Addgene_211268)
