[The description below was written by a language model from this plasmid's Addgene catalogue record and pLannotate feature annotations shown in this document.]
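Description:
pBiT3.1-C_ARPC1B:1-372 is a mammalian expression plasmid built on Promega's pBiT3.1-C backbone. It carries the full-length, wild-type human ARPC1B coding sequence (residues M1 to K372, 1116 bp, derived from a Mammalian Gene Collection clone) fused at its C terminus to a HiBiT tag through a short glycine/serine linker. ARPC1B is a WD40-repeat subunit of the Arp2/3 complex, which nucleates branched actin networks. The insert was introduced by ligation-independent cloning between EcoRI and XhoI sites, both of which are retained. Transcription is driven by the CMV immediate-early enhancer and promoter, followed by a chimeric β-globin/immunoglobulin intron that promotes efficient mRNA processing. An SV40 polyadenylation signal terminates the transcript. A T7 promoter just upstream of the ORF serves as a sequencing primer site and could support in vitro transcription.

The plasmid replicates in E. coli from a high-copy ColE1/pUC-type origin and is selected with kanamycin. Resistance comes from a neo (nptII) gene under the bacterial EM7 promoter, with a loxP site lying just upstream. The catalogue lists neomycin/G418 as the mammalian selectable marker, but the feature table shows no eukaryotic promoter directly in front of neo. It instead annotates a separate SV40 promoter-driven blasticidin S deaminase cassette with a synthetic poly(A) signal, so users should confirm which drug applies. The small SV40 large T antigen and SET1 fragment annotations are probably incidental matches rather than functional parts.

HiBiT is a small peptide that complements the LgBiT protein to reconstitute NanoLuc luciferase. This gives a luminescent readout of tagged ARPC1B abundance, for example in cellular stability or target-engagement assays. Such uses fit the associated study on the ligandability of WD40 repeat proteins, although the record itself states only mammalian expression as the purpose.
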