Features (pLannotate 1.2.2; 17 found; start..end, strand, type, name):
     24..105     -  polyA_signal   SV40 poly(A) signal: SV40 polyadenylation signal
    128..211     -  CDS            large T antigen (fragment): large T antigen from SV40 (simian virus 40)
    276..641     +  enhancer       CMV enhancer: human cytomegalovirus immediate early enhancer
    643..842     +  promoter       CMV promoter: human cytomegalovirus (CMV) immediate early promoter
    981..1113    +  intron         chimeric intron: chimera between introns from human β-globin and immunoglobulin heavy chain genes
   1157..1175    +  promoter       T7 promoter: promoter for bacteriophage T7 RNA polymerase
   1243..2358    +  CDS            ARPC1B: ARC1B_HUMAN - Also known as ARC41. Experimental evidence at protein level: Swiss-Prot protein existence level 1. Component of the Arp2/3 complex, a multiprotein complex that mediates actin polymerization upon stimulation by nucleation-promoting factor (NPF) (PubMed:11741539, PubMed:9230079). The Arp2/3 complex mediates the formation of branched actin networks in the cytoplasm, providing the force for cell motility (PubMed:11741539, PubMed:9230079). In addition to its role in the cytoplasmic cytoskeleton, the Arp2/3 complex also promotes actin polymerization in the nucleus, thereby regulating g
   2454..2481    +  CDS            SET1 (fragment): solubility-enhancement tag derived from T7 phage gene 10B
   2507..2628    -  polyA_signal   SV40 poly(A) signal: SV40 polyadenylation signal
   2651..2719    -  CDS            large T antigen (fragment): large T antigen from SV40 (simian virus 40)
   2743..2776    +  protein_bind   loxP: Cre-mediated recombination occurs in the 8-bp core sequence (GCATACAT). Cre recombinase
   2786..2833    +  promoter       EM7 promoter: synthetic bacterial promoter&nbsp
   2865..3656    +  CDS            neo: KKA2_KLEPN - Also known as kan, nptII. Experimental evidence at protein level: Swiss-Prot protein existence level 1. Resistance to kanamycin, neomycin, paromomycin, ribostamycin, butirosin and gentamicin B. From Klebsiella pneumoniae.
   3817..4405    -  rep_origin     ori: high-copy-number ColE1/pMB1/pBR322/pUC origin of replication
   4531..4579    -  polyA_signal   poly(A) signal: synthetic polyadenylation signal
   4603..5001    -  CDS            BSD: blasticidin S deaminase; Aspergillus terreus BSD; confers resistance to blasticidin
   5032..5389    -  promoter       SV40 promoter: SV40 enhancer and early promoter
>Addgene plasmid #211268 | pBiT3.1-C_ARPC1B:1-372 | addgene full sequence | sequence record 423418 | Addgene NGS Result
AAGACGCGTTAATTAAGACGTCGGCAGTGAAAAAAATGCTTTATTTGTGAAATTTGTGATGCTATTGCTT
TATTTGTAACCATTATAAGCTGCAATAAACAAGTTAACAACAACAATTGCATTCATTTTATGTTTCAGGT
TCAGGGGGAGGTGTGGGAGGTTTTTTAAAGCAAGTAAAACCTCTACAAATGTGGTATGGCTGATTATGAT
CCGCGGCCGCAATACGTCGACGTTATCAGCTGACTTCGTACGAGAGCCTAGGATTATGGCGCGCCACTAG
TTATTAATAGTAATCAATTACGGGGTCATTAGTTCATAGCCCATATATGGAGTTCCGCGTTACATAACTT
ACGGTAAATGGCCCGCCTGGCTGACCGCCCAACGACCCCCGCCCATTGACGTCAATAATGACGTATGTTC
CCATAGTAACGCCAATAGGGACTTTCCATTGACGTCAATGGGTGGAGTATTTACGGTAAACTGCCCACTT
GGCAGTACATCAAGTGTATCATATGCCAAGTCCGCCCCCTATTGACGTCAATGACGGTAAATGGCCCGCC
TGGCATTATGCCCAGTACATGACCTTACGGGACTTTCCTACTTGGCAGTACATCTACGTATTAGTCATCG
CTATTACCATGGTGATGCGGTTTTGGCAGTACACCAATGGGCGTGGATAGCGGTTTGACTCACGGGGATT
TCCAAGTCTCCACCCCATTGACGTCAATGGGAGTTTGTTTTGGCACCAAAATCAACGGGACTTTCCAAAA
TGTCGTAATAACCCCGCCCCGTTGACGCAAATGGGCGGTAGGCGTGTACGGTGGGAGGTCTATATAAGCA
GAGCTGGTTTAGTGAACCGTCAGATCACTAGAATCTTTATTGCGGTAGTTTATCACAGTTAAATTGCTAA
CGCAGTCAGTGCTTCTGACACAACAGTCTCGAACTTAAGCTGCAGAAGTTGGTCGTGAGGCACTGGGCAG
GTAAGTATCAAGGTTACAAGACAGGTTTAAGGAGACCAATAGAAACTGGGCTTGTCGAGACAGAGAAGAC
TCTTGCGTTTCTGATAGGCACCTATTGGTCTTACTGACATCCACTTTGCCTTTCTCTCCACAGGTGTCCA
CTCCCAGTTCAATTACAGCTCTTAAGGCTAGAGTATTAATACGACTCACTATAGGGGCGATCGCAACAAG
CTTCGGGAAGATCTGGAGCTAGCGGCGGGGGATCCGGTGGGAATTCGACACCATGGCCTACCACAGCTTC
CTGGTGGAGCCCATCAGCTGCCACGCCTGGAACAAGGACCGCACCCAGATTGCCATCTGCCCCAACAACC
ATGAGGTGCATATCTATGAAAAGAGCGGTGCCAAATGGACCAAGGTGCACGAGCTCAAGGAGCACAACGG
GCAGGTGACAGGCATCGACTGGGCCCCCGAGAGTAACCGTATTGTGACCTGCGGCACAGACCGCAACGCC
TACGTGTGGACGCTGAAGGGCCGCACATGGAAGCCCACGCTGGTCATCCTGCGGATCAACCGGGCTGCCC
GCTGCGTGCGCTGGGCCCCCAACGAGAACAAGTTTGCTGTGGGCAGCGGCTCTCGTGTGATCTCCATCTG
TTATTTCGAGCAGGAGAATGACTGGTGGGTTTGCAAGCACATCAAGAAGCCCATCCGCTCCACCGTCCTC
AGCCTGGACTGGCACCCCAACAATGTGCTGCTGGCTGCCGGCTCCTGTGACTTCAAGTGTCGGATCTTTT
CAGCCTACATCAAGGAGGTGGAGGAACGGCCGGCACCCACCCCGTGGGGCTCCAAGATGCCCTTTGGGGA
ACTGATGTTCGAATCCAGCAGTAGCTGCGGCTGGGTACATGGCGTCTGTTTCTCAGCCAGCGGGAGCCGC
GTGGCCTGGGTAAGCCACGACAGCACCGTCTGCCTGGCTGATGCCGACAAGAAGATGGCCGTCGCGACTC
TGGCCTCTGAAACACTACCACTGCTGGCGCTGACCTTCATCACAGACAACAGCCTGGTGGCAGCGGGCCA
CGACTGCTTCCCGGTGCTGTTCACCTATGACGCCGCCGCGGGGATGCTGAGCTTCGGCGGGCGGCTGGAC
GTTCCTAAGCAGAGCTCGCAGCGTGGCTTGACGGCCCGCGAGCGCTTCCAGAACCTGGACAAGAAGGCGA
GCTCCGAGGGTGGCACGGCTGCGGGCGCGGGCCTAGACTCGCTGCACAAGAACAGCGTCAGCCAGATCTC
GGTGCTCAGCGGCGGCAAGGCCAAGTGCTCGCAGTTCTGCACCACTGGCATGGATGGCGGCATGAGTATC
TGGGATGTGAAGAGCTTGGAGTCAGCCTTGAAGGACCTCAAGATCAAAGGCTCGAGCGGTGGGAGCTCCG
GTGTGAGCGGCTGGCGGCTGTTCAAGAAGATTAGCTAAGTTTAAACGGCCGCGACTCTAGACTGCAGGCA
TGCAAGCTGATTTGGCTGCTGCCACCGCTGAGCAAGGCCGCTTCGAGCAGACATGATAAGATACATTGAT
GAGTTTGGACAAACCACAACTAGAATGCAGTGAAAAAAATGCTTTATTTGTGAAATTTGTGATGCTATTG
CTTTATTTGTAACCATTATAAGCTGCAATAAACAAGTTAACAACAACAATTGCATTCATTTTATGTTTCA
GGTTCAGGGGGAGATGTGGGAGGTTTTTTTAAGCAAGTAAAACCTCTACAAATGTGGTAAAATCTTAATT
AAGACTTCTAATATAACTTCGTATAGCATACATTATACGAAGTTATGGTTCCACTGTTGACAATTAATCA
TCGGCATAGTATATCGGCATAGTATAATACGACAAGGTGAGGAACTAAACCCAGGAGGCAGATCATGATT
GAACAAGATGGATTGCACGCAGGTTCTCCGGCCGCTTGGGTGGAGAGGCTATTCGGCTATGACTGGGCAC
AACAGACAATCGGCTGCTCTGATGCCGCCGTGTTCCGGCTGTCAGCGCAGGGGCGCCCGGTTCTTTTTGT
CAAGACCGACCTGTCCGGTGCCCTGAATGAACTGCAGGACGAGGCAGCGCGGCTATCGTGGCTGGCCACG
ACGGGCGTTCCTTGCGCAGCTGTGCTCGACGTTGTCACTGAAGCGGGAAGGGACTGGCTGCTATTGGGCG
AAGTGCCGGGGCAGGATCTCCTGTCATCTCACCTTGCTCCTGCCGAGAAAGTATCCATCATGGCTGATGC
AATGCGGCGGCTGCATACGCTTGATCCGGCTACCTGCCCATTCGACCACCAAGCGAAACATCGCATCGAG
CGAGCACGTACTCGGATGGAAGCCGGTCTTGTCGATCAGGATGATCTGGACGAAGAGCATCAGGGGCTCG
CGCCAGCCGAACTGTTCGCCAGGCTCAAGGCGCGCATGCCCGACGGCGAGGATCTCGTCGTGACCCATGG
CGATGCCTGCTTGCCGAATATCATGGTGGAAAATGGCCGCTTTTCTGGATTCATCGACTGTGGCCGGCTG
GGTGTGGCGGACCGCTATCAGGACATAGCGTTGGCTACCCGTGATATTGCTGAAGAGCTTGGCGGCGAAT
GGGCTGACCGCTTCCTCGTGCTTTACGGTATCGCCGCTCCCGATTCGCAGCGCATCGCCTTCTATCGCCT
TCTTGACGAGTTCTTCTGATTCGAAATGACCGACCAAGCGACGCCCAACCGGTATCAGCTCACTCAAAGG
CGGTAATACGGTTATCCACAGAATCAGGGGATAACGCAGGAAAGAACATGTGAGCAAAAGGCCAGCAAAA
GGCCAGGAACCGTAAAAAGGCCGCGTTGCTGGCGTTTTTCCATAGGCTCCGCCCCCCTGACGAGCATCAC
AAAAATCGACGCTCAAGTCAGAGGTGGCGAAACCCGACAGGACTATAAAGATACCAGGCGTTTCCCCCTG
GAAGCTCCCTCGTGCGCTCTCCTGTTCCGACCCTGCCGCTTACCGGATACCTGTCCGCCTTTCTCCCTTC
GGGAAGCGTGGCGCTTTCTCATAGCTCACGCTGTAGGTATCTCAGTTCGGTGTAGGTCGTTCGCTCCAAG
CTGGGCTGTGTGCACGAACCCCCCGTTCAGCCCGACCGCTGCGCCTTATCCGGTAACTATCGTCTTGAGT
CCAACCCGGTAAGACACGACTTATCGCCACTGGCAGCAGCCACTGGTAACAGGATTAGCAGAGCGAGGTA
TGTAGGCGGTGCTACAGAGTTCTTGAAGTGGTGGCCTAACTACGGCTACACTAGAAGGACAGTATTTGGT
ATCTGCGCTCTGCTGAAGCCAGTTACCTTCGGAAAAAGAGTTGGTAGCTCTTGATCCGGCAAACAAACCA
CCGCTGGTAGCGGTGGTTTTTTTGTTTGCAAGCAGCAGATTACGCGCAGAAAAAAAGGATTTCAAGAAGA
TCCTTTGATCTTTTCTACGGGGTCTGACGCTCAGTGGAACGAAAACTCACGTTAAGGGATTTTGGTCATG
AGATTATCAAAAAGGATCTTCACCTAGATCCTTTTATAGTCCGGAATCGTCACACAAAAAACCAACACAC
AGATGTAATGAAAATAAAGATATTTTATTGCGGCCATCGTGATGGCTAGAGTTTAGCCCTCCCACACATA
ACCAGAGGGCAGCAATTCACGAATCCCAACTGCCGTCGGCTGTCCATCACTGTCCTTCACTATGGCTTTG
ATCCCAGGATGCAGATCGAGAAGCACCTGTCGGCACCGTCCGCAGGGGCTCAAGATGCCCCTGTTCTCAT
TTCCGATCGCGACGATACAAGTCAGGTTGCCAGCTGCCGCAGCAGCAGCAGTGCCCAGCACCACGAGTTC
TGCACAAGGTCCCCCAGTAAAATGATATACATTGACACCAGTGAAGATGCGGCCGTCGCTAGAGAGAGCT
GCGCTGGCGACGCTGTAGTCTTCAGAGATGGGGATGCTGTTGATTGTAGCCGTTGCTCTTTCAATGAGGG
TGGATTCTTCTTGAGACAAAGGCTTGGCCATGGTGGCGCTAGTGTCAGAAGAATCGAGCTTTTTGCAAAA
GCCTAGGCCTCCAAAAAAGCCTCCTCACTACTTCTGGAATAGCTCAGAGGCCGAGGCGGCCTCGGCCTCT
GCATAAATAAAAAAAATTAGTCAGCCATGGGGCGGAGAATGGGCGGAACTGGGCGGAGTTAGGGGCGGGA
TGGGCGGAGTTAGGGGCGGGACTATGGTTGCTGACTAATTGAGATGCATGCTTTGCATACTTCTGCCTGC
TGGGGAGCCTGGGGACTTTCCACACCTGGTTGCTGACTAATTGAGATGCATGCTTTGCATACTTCTGCCT
GCTGGGGAGCCTGGGGACTTTCCACACCCTAACTGACACACATTCCACAGCTGGTTCTTTCCGCCTCAGA
AGGTACCTAACCAAGTTCCTCTTTCAGAGGTTATTTCAGGCCATGGTGCTGCGC
