>Addgene plasmid #211268 | pBiT3.1-C_ARPC1B:1-372 | depositor partial sequence | sequence record 412014 | Insert sequence
ATGGCCTACCACAGCTTCCTGGTGGAGCCCATCAGCTGCCACGCCTGGAACAAGGACCGCACCCAGATTG
CCATCTGCCCCAACAACCATGAGGTGCATATCTATGAAAAGAGCGGTGCCAAATGGACCAAGGTGCACGA
GCTCAAGGAGCACAACGGGCAGGTGACAGGCATCGACTGGGCCCCCGAGAGTAACCGTATTGTGACCTGC
GGCACAGACCGCAACGCCTACGTGTGGACGCTGAAGGGCCGCACATGGAAGCCCACGCTGGTCATCCTGC
GGATCAACCGGGCTGCCCGCTGCGTGCGCTGGGCCCCCAACGAGAACAAGTTTGCTGTGGGCAGCGGCTC
TCGTGTGATCTCCATCTGTTATTTCGAGCAGGAGAATGACTGGTGGGTTTGCAAGCACATCAAGAAGCCC
ATCCGCTCCACCGTCCTCAGCCTGGACTGGCACCCCAACAATGTGCTGCTGGCTGCCGGCTCCTGTGACT
TCAAGTGTCGGATCTTTTCAGCCTACATCAAGGAGGTGGAGGAACGGCCGGCACCCACCCCGTGGGGCTC
CAAGATGCCCTTTGGGGAACTGATGTTCGAATCCAGCAGTAGCTGCGGCTGGGTACATGGCGTCTGTTTC
TCAGCCAGCGGGAGCCGCGTGGCCTGGGTAAGCCACGACAGCACCGTCTGCCTGGCTGATGCCGACAAGA
AGATGGCCGTCGCGACTCTGGCCTCTGAAACACTACCACTGCTGGCGCTGACCTTCATCACAGACAACAG
CCTGGTGGCAGCGGGCCACGACTGCTTCCCGGTGCTGTTCACCTATGACGCCGCCGCGGGGATGCTGAGC
TTCGGCGGGCGGCTGGACGTTCCTAAGCAGAGCTCGCAGCGTGGCTTGACGGCCCGCGAGCGCTTCCAGA
ACCTGGACAAGAAGGCGAGCTCCGAGGGTGGCACGGCTGCGGGCGCGGGCCTAGACTCGCTGCACAAGAA
CAGCGTCAGCCAGATCTCGGTGCTCAGCGGCGGCAAGGCCAAGTGCTCGCAGTTCTGCACCACTGGCATG
GATGGCGGCATGAGTATCTGGGATGTGAAGAGCTTGGAGTCAGCCTTGAAGGACCTCAAGATCAAA
